LOCUS       Exported 6224 bp ds-DNA circular SYN 12-MAY-2021
DEFINITION  mammalian expression and localization.
ACCESSION   .
VERSION     .
KEYWORDS    Nsp4-EGFP
SOURCE      synthetic DNA construct
  ORGANISM  synthetic DNA construct
REFERENCE   1 (bases 1 to 6224)
  AUTHORS   Miserey-Lenkei S, Trajkovic K, D'Ambrosio JM, Patel AJ, Copic A,
            Mathur P, Schauer K, Goud b, Albanese V, Gautier R, Subra M, Kovacs
            D, Barelli H, Antonny B
  TITLE     A comprehensive library of fluorescent constructs of SARS-CoV-2
            proteins and their initial characterization in different cell types
  JOURNAL   bioRxiv 423586
REFERENCE   2 (bases 1 to 6224)
  AUTHORS   .
  TITLE     Direct Submission
  JOURNAL   Exported May 12, 2021 from SnapGene Server 1.1.58
            http://www.snapgene.com
FEATURES             Location/Qualifiers
     source          1..6224
                     /organism="synthetic DNA construct"
                     /mol_type="other DNA"
     promoter        1..204
                     /label=CMV promoter
                     /note="human cytomegalovirus (CMV) immediate early
                     promoter"
     primer_bind     155..175
                     /label=CMV-F
                     /note="Human CMV immediate early promoter, forward primer"
     misc_feature    1740..1792
                     /label=MCS
                     /note="multiple cloning site"
     regulatory      1800..1809
                     /regulatory_class="other"
                     /note="vertebrate consensus sequence for strong initiation
                     of translation (Kozak, 1987)"
     CDS             1806..2525
                     /codon_start=1
                     /product="the original enhanced GFP (Yang et al., 1996)"
                     /label=EGFP
                     /note="mammalian codon-optimized"
                     /translation="MVSKGEELFTGVVPILVELDGDVNGHKFSVSGEGEGDATYGKLTL
                     KFICTTGKLPVPWPTLVTTLTYGVQCFSRYPDHMKQHDFFKSAMPEGYVQERTIFFKDD
                     GNYKTRAEVKFEGDTLVNRIELKGIDFKEDGNILGHKLEYNYNSHNVYIMADKQKNGIK
                     VNFKIRHNIEDGSVQLADHYQQNTPIGDGPVLLPDNHYLSTQSALSKDPNEKRDHMVLL
                     EFVTAAGITLGMDELYK"
     CDS             1806..2522
                     /codon_start=1
                     /product="enhanced GFP"
                     /label=EGFP
                     /translation="MVSKGEELFTGVVPILVELDGDVNGHKFSVSGEGEGDATYGKLTL
                     KFICTTGKLPVPWPTLVTTLTYGVQCFSRYPDHMKQHDFFKSAMPEGYVQERTIFFKDD
                     GNYKTRAEVKFEGDTLVNRIELKGIDFKEDGNILGHKLEYNYNSHNVYIMADKQKNGIK
                     VNFKIRHNIEDGSVQLADHYQQNTPIGDGPVLLPDNHYLSTQSALSKDPNEKRDHMVLL
                     EFVTAAGITLGMDELYK"
     primer_bind     complement(1851..1872)
                     /label=EGFP-N
                     /note="EGFP, reverse primer"
     primer_bind     complement(2112..2131)
                     /label=EXFP-R
                     /note="For distinguishing EGFP variants, reverse primer"
     primer_bind     2459..2480
                     /label=EGFP-C
                     /note="EGFP, forward primer"
     polyA_signal    2648..2769
                     /label=SV40 poly(A) signal
                     /note="SV40 polyadenylation signal"
     primer_bind     complement(2685..2704)
                     /label=SV40pA-R
                     /note="SV40 polyA, reverse primer"
     primer_bind     2739..2758
                     /label=EBV-rev
                     /note="SV40 polyA terminator, reverse primer"
     rep_origin      complement(2776..3231)
                     /direction=LEFT
                     /label=f1 ori
                     /note="f1 bacteriophage origin of replication; arrow
                     indicates direction of (+) strand synthesis"
     primer_bind     complement(2913..2934)
                     /label=F1ori-F
                     /note="F1 origin, forward primer"
     primer_bind     3125..3144
                     /label=F1ori-R
                     /note="F1 origin, reverse primer"
     promoter        3258..3362
                     /gene="bla"
                     /label=AmpR promoter
     promoter        3364..3721
                     /label=SV40 promoter
                     /note="SV40 enhancer and early promoter"
     primer_bind     complement(3387..3407)
                     /label=pBABE 3'
                     /note="SV40 enhancer, reverse primer for pBABE vectors"
     rep_origin      3572..3707
                     /label=SV40 ori
                     /note="SV40 origin of replication"
     primer_bind     3634..3653
                     /label=SV40pro-F
                     /note="SV40 promoter/origin, forward primer"
     CDS             3756..4550
                     /codon_start=1
                     /gene="aph(3')-II (or nptII)"
                     /product="aminoglycoside phosphotransferase from Tn5"
                     /label=NeoR/KanR
                     /note="confers resistance to neomycin, kanamycin, and G418
                     (Geneticin(R))"
                     /translation="MIEQDGLHAGSPAAWVERLFGYDWAQQTIGCSDAAVFRLSAQGRP
                     VLFVKTDLSGALNELQDEAARLSWLATTGVPCAAVLDVVTEAGRDWLLLGEVPGQDLLS
                     SHLAPAEKVSIMADAMRRLHTLDPATCPFDHQAKHRIERARTRMEAGLVDQDDLDEEHQ
                     GLAPAELFARLKASMPDGEDLVVTHGDACLPNIMVENGRFSGFIDCGRLGVADRYQDIA
                     LATRDIAEELGGEWADRFLVLYGIAAPDSQRIAFYRLLDEFF"
     primer_bind     complement(3810..3829)
                     /label=Neo-R
                     /note="Neomycin resistance gene, reverse primer"
     primer_bind     4420..4439
                     /label=Neo-F
                     /note="Neomycin resistance gene, forward primer"
     primer_bind     complement(4738..4757)
                     /label=TK-pA-R
                     /note="Thymidine kinase polyA, reverse primer"
     polyA_signal    4782..4829
                     /label=HSV TK poly(A) signal
                     /note="herpes simplex virus thymidine kinase
                     polyadenylation signal (Cole and Stacy, 1985)"
     rep_origin      5158..5746
                     /direction=RIGHT
                     /label=ori
                     /note="high-copy-number ColE1/pMB1/pBR322/pUC origin of
                     replication"
     primer_bind     5647..5666
                     /label=pBR322ori-F
                     /note="pBR322 origin, forward primer"
     enhancer        5921..6224
                     /label=CMV enhancer
                     /note="human cytomegalovirus immediate early enhancer"
ORIGIN
        1 gtgatgcggt tttggcagta catcaatggg cgtggatagc ggtttgactc acggggattt
       61 ccaagtctcc accccattga cgtcaatggg agtttgtttt ggcaccaaaa tcaacgggac
      121 tttccaaaat gtcgtaacaa ctccgcccca ttgacgcaaa tgggcggtag gcgtgtacgg
      181 tgggaggtct atataagcag agctggttta gtgaaccgtc agatccgcta gccaccatga
      241 agattgtaaa caattggctt aaacaactta ttaaagtaac cctggtattc ttgtttgtcg
      301 ccgcaatctt ttacttgata acaccggtcc acgtgatgtc taaacacaca gactttagta
      361 gtgagataat cggatataaa gctatcgatg gcggcgttac ccgcgacatc gcttcaaccg
      421 acacatgttt cgctaataag cacgccgatt ttgacacttg gtttagtcaa agaggaggaa
      481 gctacacaaa cgacaaggct tgtccgctta tcgcggctgt aataacaagg gaagttgggt
      541 ttgtcgtgcc tggtttgcca ggtactatac tcagaaccac aaacggtgac tttctgcact
      601 tcttgccaag ggtttttagc gcggtaggca atatctgcta tacgccaagc aagctgattg
      661 aatacaccga ctttgcgacg agcgcatgtg tcctcgctgc agagtgtacg atatttaagg
      721 atgcgagcgg aaagcccgta ccttactgct atgatactaa tgtccttgag ggatcagttg
      781 cgtatgagag tcttaggccg gatacacgat atgtgctcat ggatggttcc ataatccagt
      841 tcccaaatac ctacctcgaa gggtccgttc gggtcgtcac cacatttgat agcgaatatt
      901 gcagacacgg aacatgcgaa cggagtgaag caggggtctg cgtctccaca agtgggcggt
      961 gggtcctcaa taacgattat taccggagcc tgcccggcgt gttttgcggg gtcgatgcgg
     1021 ttaacttgtt gacgaatatg tttacgcctc tcatacaacc cattggcgca ctggatatat
     1081 ctgcaagtat agtcgctgga ggcattgtgg caatcgtggt tacgtgtttg gcgtattatt
     1141 ttatgaggtt ccgccgggct ttcggggaat attcccacgt agtcgccttc aacacactct
     1201 tgtttctcat gtctttcact gtactgtgtt tgactcctgt ctactctttc ttgccgggtg
     1261 tatactcagt tatttacttg tacctcacgt tttatttgac aaacgatgtt tcatttctcg
     1321 cgcatatcca atggatggtg atgtttacgc cattggtgcc tttctggatc acgatcgctt
     1381 atatcatttg catcagcacc aaacacttct attggttctt tagtaactac ttgaagcgca
     1441 gggttgtttt taacggtgtc agcttctcaa cgtttgaaga ggcagcactg tgtactttcc
     1501 ttctgaataa ggaaatgtat ctcaagctgc ggtccgatgt cctgcttccg cttacccagt
     1561 ataatcgcta tctcgccctg tataataagt acaagtactt ctcaggcgcg atggatacaa
     1621 ccagttatag agaggctgcc tgctgccatc ttgccaaagc tttgaatgac ttcagcaata
     1681 gtggctcaga cgttctctac caaccaccgc aaacttccat aacctcagcc gtactccagc
     1741 tcgagctcaa gcttcgaatt ctgcagtcga cggtaccgcg ggcccgggat ccaccggtcg
     1801 ccaccatggt gagcaagggc gaggagctgt tcaccggggt ggtgcccatc ctggtcgagc
     1861 tggacggcga cgtaaacggc cacaagttca gcgtgtccgg cgagggcgag ggcgatgcca
     1921 cctacggcaa gctgaccctg aagttcatct gcaccaccgg caagctgccc gtgccctggc
     1981 ccaccctcgt gaccaccctg acctacggcg tgcagtgctt cagccgctac cccgaccaca
     2041 tgaagcagca cgacttcttc aagtccgcca tgcccgaagg ctacgtccag gagcgcacca
     2101 tcttcttcaa ggacgacggc aactacaaga cccgcgccga ggtgaagttc gagggcgaca
     2161 ccctggtgaa ccgcatcgag ctgaagggca tcgacttcaa ggaggacggc aacatcctgg
     2221 ggcacaagct ggagtacaac tacaacagcc acaacgtcta tatcatggcc gacaagcaga
     2281 agaacggcat caaggtgaac ttcaagatcc gccacaacat cgaggacggc agcgtgcagc
     2341 tcgccgacca ctaccagcag aacaccccca tcggcgacgg ccccgtgctg ctgcccgaca
     2401 accactacct gagcacccag tccgccctga gcaaagaccc caacgagaag cgcgatcaca
     2461 tggtcctgct ggagttcgtg accgccgccg ggatcactct cggcatggac gagctgtaca
     2521 agtaaagcgg ccgcgactct agatcataat cagccatacc acatttgtag aggttttact
     2581 tgctttaaaa aacctcccac acctccccct gaacctgaaa cataaaatga atgcaattgt
     2641 tgttgttaac ttgtttattg cagcttataa tggttacaaa taaagcaata gcatcacaaa
     2701 tttcacaaat aaagcatttt tttcactgca ttctagttgt ggtttgtcca aactcatcaa
     2761 tgtatcttaa ggcgtaaatt gtaagcgtta atattttgtt aaaattcgcg ttaaattttt
     2821 gttaaatcag ctcatttttt aaccaatagg ccgaaatcgg caaaatccct tataaatcaa
     2881 aagaatagac cgagataggg ttgagtgttg ttccagtttg gaacaagagt ccactattaa
     2941 agaacgtgga ctccaacgtc aaaggnnnnn nnnnnnnnnn nnnnnnnnnn nnnnnnnnnn
     3001 nnnnnnnnnn nnnntnnnnn nnnnnnnnnn nnnnnnnnnn nnnnnnnnnn nnnnnnnnnn
     3061 nnnnnnnnnn nnnnnnnnnn nnnnnnnnnn nnnnnnnnnn nnnnnngnnn nnnnnnnnnn
     3121 nnnnnnnnnn nnnnnnnnnn nnnnnnnnnn nnnnnnnnnn nnnnnnnnnn nnnnnnnnnn
     3181 nnnnnnnnnn nnnnnnnnnn nnnnnnnnnn nnnnnnnnnn nnnnnnnnnn ncaggtggca
     3241 cttttcgggg aaatgtgcgc ggaaccccta tttgtttatt tttctaaata cattcaaata
     3301 tgtatccgct catgagacaa taaccctgat aaatgcttca ataatattga aaaaggaaga
     3361 gtcctgaggc ggaaagaacc agctgtggaa tgtgtgtcag ttagggtgtg gaaagtcccc
     3421 aggctcccca gcaggcagaa gtatgcaaag catgcatctc aattagtcag caaccaggtg
     3481 tggaaagtcc ccaggctccc cagcaggcag aagtatgcaa agcatgcatc tcaattagtc
     3541 agcaaccata gtcccgcccc taactccgcc catcccgccc ctaactccgc ccagttccgc
     3601 ccattctccg ccccatggct gactaatttt ttttatttat gcagaggccg aggccgcctc
     3661 ggcctctgag ctattccaga agtagtgagg aggctttttt ggaggcctag gcttttgcaa
     3721 agatcgatca agagacagga tgaggatcgt ttcgcatgat tgaacaagat ggattgcacg
     3781 caggttctcc ggccgcttgg gtggagaggc tattcggcta tgactgggca caacagacaa
     3841 tcggctgctc tgatgccgcc gtgttccggc tgtcagcgca ggggcgcccg gttctttttg
     3901 tcaagaccga cctgtccggt gccctgaatg aactgcaaga cgaggcagcg cggctatcgt
     3961 ggctggccac gacgggcgtt ccttgcgcag ctgtgctcga cgttgtcact gaagcgggaa
     4021 gggactggct gctattgggc gaagtgccgg ggcaggatct cctgtcatct caccttgctc
     4081 ctgccgagaa agtatccatc atggctgatg caatgcggcg gctgcatacg cttgatccgg
     4141 ctacctgccc attcgaccac caagcgaaac atcgcatcga gcgagcacgt actcggatgg
     4201 aagccggtct tgtcgatcag gatgatctgg acgaagagca tcaggggctc gcgccagccg
     4261 aactgttcgc caggctcaag gcgagcatgc ccgacggcga ggatctcgtc gtgacccatg
     4321 gcgatgcctg cttgccgaat atcatggtgg aaaatggccg cttttctgga ttcatcgact
     4381 gtggccggct gggtgtggcg gaccgctatc aggacatagc gttggctacc cgtgatattg
     4441 ctgaagagct tggcggcgaa tgggctgacc gcttcctcgt gctttacggt atcgccgctc
     4501 ccgattcgca gcgcatcgcc ttctatcgcc ttcttgacga gttcttctga gcgggactct
     4561 ggggttcgaa atgaccgacc aagcgacgcc caacctgcca tcacgagatt tcgattccac
     4621 cgccgccttc tatgaaaggt tgggcttcgg aatcgttttc cgggacgccg gctggatgat
     4681 cctccagcgc ggggatctca tgctggagtt cttcgcccac cctaggggga ggctaactga
     4741 aacacggaag gagacaatac cggaaggaac ccgcgctatg acggcaataa aaagacagaa
     4801 taaaacgcac ggtgttgggt cgtttgttca taaacgcggg gttcggtccc agggctggca
     4861 ctctgtcgat accccaccga gaccccattg gggccaatac gcccgcgttt cttccttttc
     4921 cccaccccac cccccaagtt cgggtgaagg cccagggctc gcagccaacg tcggggcggc
     4981 aggccctgcc atagcctcag gttactcata tatactttag attgatttaa aacttcattt
     5041 ttaatttaaa aggatctagg tgaagatcct ttttgataat ctcatgacca aaatccctta
     5101 acgtgagttt tcgttccact gagcgtcaga ccccgtagaa aagatcaaag gatcttcttg
     5161 agatcctttt tttctgcgcg taatctgctg cttgcaaaca aaaaaaccac cgctaccagc
     5221 ggtggtttgt ttgccggatc aagagctacc aactcttttt ccgaaggtaa ctggcttcag
     5281 cagagcgcag ataccaaata ctgttcttct agtgtagccg tagttaggcc accacttcaa
     5341 gaactctgta gcaccgccta catacctcgc tctgctaatc ctgttaccag tggctgctgc
     5401 cagtggcgat aagtcgtgtc ttaccgggtt ggactcaaga cgatagttac cggataaggc
     5461 gcagcggtcg ggctgaacgg ggggttcgtg cacacagccc agcttggagc gaacgaccta
     5521 caccgaactg agatacctac agcgtgagct atgagaaagc gccacgcttc ccgaagggag
     5581 aaaggcggac aggtatccgg taagcggcag ggtcggaaca ggagagcgca cgagggagct
     5641 tccaggggga aacgcctggt atctttatag tcctgtcggg tttcgccacc tctgacttga
     5701 gcgtcgattt ttgtgatgct cgtcaggggg gcggagccta tggaaaaacg ccagcaacgc
     5761 ggccttttta cggttcctgg ccttttgctg gccttttgct cacatgttct ttcctgcgtt
     5821 atcccctgat tctgtggata accgtattac cgccatgcat tagttattaa tagtaatcaa
     5881 ttacggggtc attagttcat agcccatata tggagttccg cgttacataa cttacggtaa
     5941 atggcccgcc tggctgaccg cccaacgacc cccgcccatt gacgtcaata atgacgtatg
     6001 ttcccatagt aacgccaata gggactttcc attgacgtca atgggtggag tatttacggt
     6061 aaactgccca cttggcagta catcaagtgt atcatatgcc aagtacgccc cctattgacg
     6121 tcaatgacgg taaatggccc gcctggcatt atgcccagta catgacctta tgggactttc
     6181 ctacttggca gtacatctac gtattagtca tcgctattac catg
//
